>Addgene plasmid #161823 | pcDNA3-Rs7327-RBD-8h | addgene full sequence | sequence record 316772 | Addgene NGS Result
TAAGCTACAACAAGGCAAGGCTTGACCGACAATTGCATGAAGAATCTGCTTAGGGTTAGGCGTTTTGCGC
TGCTTCGCGATGTACGGGCCAGATATACGCGTTGACATTGATTATTGACTAGTTATTAATAGTAATCAAT
TACGGGGTCATTAGTTCATAGCCCATATATGGAGTTCCGCGTTACATAACTTACGGTAAATGGCCCGCCT
GGCTGACCGCCCAACGACCCCCGCCCATTGACGTCAATAATGACGTATGTTCCCATAGTAACGCCAATAG
GGACTTTCCATTGACGTCAATGGGTGGAGTATTTACGGTAAACTGCCCACTTGGCAGTACATCAAGTGTA
TCATATGCCAAGTACGCCCCCTATTGACGTCAATGACGGTAAATGGCCCGCCTGGCATTATGCCCAGTAC
ATGACCTTATGGGACTTTCCTACTTGGCAGTACATCTACGTATTAGTCATCGCTATTACCATGGTGATGC
GGTTTTGGCAGTACATCAATGGGCGTGGATAGCGGTTTGACTCACGGGGATTTCCAAGTCTCCACCCCAT
TGACGTCAATGGGAGTTTGTTTTGGCACCAAAATCAACGGGACTTTCCAAAATGTCGTAACAACTCCGCC
CCATTGACGCAAATGGGCGGTAGGCGTGTACGGTGGGAGGTCTATATAAGCAGAGCTCTCTGGCTAACTA
GAGAACCCACTGCTTACTGGCTTATCGAAATTAATACGACTCACTATAGGGAGACCCAAGCTGGCTAGCG
CCACCATGAAGACCATCATCGCCCTGAGCTACATCTTCTGCCTGGTGTTCGCCACAAACCTGTGTCCGTT
TGGGGAAGTGTTCAACGCTACGACTTTCCCTTCAGTGTATGCGTGGGAACGAAAAAGAATCAGTAACTGT
GTAGCTGATTACTCTGTCCTCTATAATAGCACGAGCTTCTCTACCTTCAAATGCTACGGCGTTTCCGCAA
CAAAACTCAATGACTTGTGTTTTTCAAACGTGTACGCAGACTCCTTCGTCGTAAAAGGCGACGACGTAAG
GCAGATAGCTCCTGGTCAGACGGGCGTTATAGCTGATTACAATTACAAGCTTCCTGATGATTTCATGGGG
TGTGTTCTGGCCTGGAACACCCGGAACATTGACGCTACATCCACAGGCAACTACAATTACAAATACCGCA
GCTTGCGGCACGGCAAACTGAGGCCCTTTGAGCGCGATATATCTAATGTGCCTTTCAGTCCGGATGGAAA
ACCGTGTACCCCACCTGCCTTTAATTGTTATTGGCCTCTTAATGACTATGGATTCTTCACTACCAACGGA
ATCGGTTATCAACCGTACAGAGTAGTGGTCTTGTCTTTCGAACTCCTGAATGCGCCTGCCACCGTTTGTG
GTCCTAAGCTTTCAACTGATGGATCCGGTCACCATCACCACCACCATCATCATTGATAACTCGAGTCTAG
AGGGCCCGTTTAAACCCGCTGATCAGCCTCGACTGTGCCTTCTAGTTGCCAGCCATCTGTTGTTTGCCCC
TCCCCCGTGCCTTCCTTGACCCTGGAAGGTGCCACTCCCACTGTCCTTTCCTAATAAAATGAGGAAATTG
CATCGCATTGTCTGAGTAGGTGTCATTCTATTCTGGGGGGTGGGGTGGGGCAGGACAGCAAGGGGGAGGA
TTGGGAAGACAATAGCAGGCATGCTGGGGATGCGGTGGGCTCTATGGCTTCTGAGGCGGAAAGAACCAGC
TGGGGCTCTAGGGGGTATCCCC
[124 nt withheld, positions 1773-1896]
C
[91 nt withheld, positions 1898-1988]
A
[49 nt withheld, positions 1990-2038]
CCTTTGACGTTGGAGTCCACGTTCTTT
[37 nt withheld, positions 2066-2102]
ACCCTATCTCGGTCTATTCTTTTGATTTATAAGGGATTTTGCCGATTTCGGCCTATTGGTTAAAAAATGA
GCTGATTTAACAAAAATTTAACGCGAATTAATTCTGTGGAATGTGTGTCAGTTAGGGTGTGGAAAGTCCC
CAGGCTCCCCAGCAGGCAGAAGTATGCAAAGCATGCATCTCAATTAGTCAGCAACCAGGTGTGGAAAGTC
CCCAGGCTCCCCAGCAGGCAGAAGTATGCAAAGCATGCATCTCAATTAGTCAGCAACCATAGTCCCGCCC
CTAACTCCGCCCATCCCGCCCCTAACTCCGCCCAGTTCCGCCCATTCTCCGCCCCATGGCTGACTAATTT
TTTTTATTTATGCAGAGGCCGAGGCCGCCTCTGCCTCTGAGCTATTCCAGAAGTAGTGAGGAGGCTTTTT
TGGAGGCCTAGGCTTTTGCAAAAAGCTCCCGGGAGCTTGTATATCCATTTTCGGATCTGATCAAGAGACA
GGATGAGGATCGTTTCGCATGATTGAACAAGATGGATTGCACGCAGGTTCTCCGGCCGCTTGGGTGGAGA
GGCTATTCGGCTATGACTGGGCACAACAGACAATCGGCTGCTCTGATGCCGCCGTGTTCCGGCTGTCAGC
GCAGGGGCGCCCGGTTCTTTTTGTCAAGACCGACCTGTCCGGTGCCCTGAATGAACTGCAGGACGAGGCA
GCGCGGCTATCGTGGCTGGCCACGACGGGCGTTCCTTGCGCAGCTGTGCTCGACGTTGTCACTGAAGCGG
GAAGGGACTGGCTGCTATTGGGCGAAGTGCCGGGGCAGGATCTCCTGTCATCTCACCTTGCTCCTGCCGA
GAAAGTATCCATCATGGCTGATGCAATGCGGCGGCTGCATACGCTTGATCCGGCTACCTGCCCATTCGAC
CACCAAGCGAAACATCGCATCGAGCGAGCACGTACTCGGATGGAAGCCGGTCTTGTCGATCAGGATGATC
TGGACGAAGAGCATCAGGGGCTCGCGCCAGCCGAACTGTTCGCCAGGCTCAAGGCGCGCATGCCCGACGG
CGAGGATCTCGTCGTGACCCATGGCGATGCCTGCTTGCCGAATATCATGGTGGAAAATGGCCGCTTTTCT
GGATTCATCGACTGTGGCCGGCTGGGTGTGGCGGACCGCTATCAGGACATAGCGTTGGCTACCCGTGATA
TTGCTGAAGAGCTTGGCGGCGAATGGGCTGACCGCTTCCTCGTGCTTTACGGTATCGCCGCTCCCGATTC
GCAGCGCATCGCCTTCTATCGCCTTCTTGACGAGTTCTTCTGAGCGGGACTCTGGGGTTCGAAATGACCG
ACCAAGCGACGCCCAACCTGCCATCACGAGATTTCGATTCCACCGCCGCCTTCTATGAAAGGTTGGGCTT
CGGAATCGTTTTCCGGGACGCCGGCTGGATGATCCTCCAGCGCGGGGATCTCATGCTGGAGTTCTTCGCC
CACCCCAACTTGTTTATTGCAGCTTATAATGGTTACAAATAAAGCAATAGCATCACAAATTTCACAAATA
AAGCATTTTTTTCACTGCATTCTAGTTGTGGTTTGTCCAAACTCATCAATGTATCTTATCATGTCTGTAT
ACCGTCGACCTCTAGCTAGAGCTTGGCGTAATCATGGTCATAGCTGTTTCCTGTGTGAAATTGTTATCCG
CTCACAATTCCACACAACATACGAGCCGGAAGCATAAAGTGTAAAGCCTGGGGTGCCTAATGAGTGAGCT
AACTCACATTAATTGCGTTGCGCTCACTGCCCGCTTTCCAGTCGGGAAACCTGTCGTGCCAGCTGCATTA
ATGAATCGGCCAACGCGCGGGGAGAGGCGGTTTGCGTATTGGGCGCTCTTCCGCTTCCTCGCTCACTGAC
TCGCTGCGCTCGGTCGTTCGGCTGCGGCGAGCGGTATCAGCTCACTCAAAGGCGGTAATACGGTTATCCA
CAGAATCAGGGGATAACGCAGGAAAGAACATGTGAGCAAAAGGCCAGCAAAAGGCCAGGAACCGTAAAAA
GGCCGCGTTGCTGGCGTTTTTCCATAGGCTCCGCCCCCCTGACGAGCATCACAAAAATCGACGCTCAAGT
CAGAGGTGGCGAAACCCGACAGGACTATAAAGATACCAGGCGTTTCCCCCTGGAAGCTCCCTCGTGCGCT
CTCCTGTTCCGACCCTGCCGCTTACCGGATACCTGTCCGCCTTTCTCCCTTCGGGAAGCGTGGCGCTTTC
TCATAGCTCACGCTGTAGGTATCTCAGTTCGGTGTAGGTCGTTCGCTCCAAGCTGGGCTGTGTGCACGAA
CCCCCCGTTCAGCCCGACCGCTGCGCCTTATCCGGTAACTATCGTCTTGAGTCCAACCCGGTAAGACACG
ACTTATCGCCACTGGCAGCAGCCACTGGTAACAGGATTAGCAGAGCGAGGTATGTAGGCGGTGCTACAGA
GTTCTTGAAGTGGTGGCCTAACTACGGCTACACTAGAAGAACAGTATTTGGTATCTGCGCTCTGCTGAAG
CCAGTTACCTTCGGAAAAAGAGTTGGTAGCTCTTGATCCGGCAAACAAACCACCGCTGGTAGCGGTGGTT
TTTTTGTTTGCAAGCAGCAGATTACGCGCAGAAAAAAAGGATCTCAAGAAGATCCTTTGATCTTTTCTAC
GGGGTCTGACGCTCAGTGGAACGAAAACTCACGTTAAGGGATTTTGGTCATGAGATTATCAAAAAGGATC
TTCACCTAGATCCTTTTAAATTAAAAATGAAGTTTTAAATCAATCTAAAGTATATATGAGTAAACTTGGT
CTGACAGTTACCAATGCTTAATCAGTGAGGCACCTATCTCAGCGATCTGTCTATTTCGTTCATCCATAGT
TGCCTGACTCCCCGTCGTGTAGATAACTACGATACGGGAGGGCTTACCATCTGGCCCCAGTGCTGCAATG
ATACCGCGAGACCCACGCTCACCGGCTCCAGATTTATCAGCAATAAACCAGCCAGCCGGAAGGGCCGAGC
GCAGAAGTGGTCCTGCAACTTTATCCGCCTCCATCCAGTCTATTAATTGTTGCCGGGAAGCTAGAGTAAG
TAGTTCGCCAGTTAATAGTTTGCGCAACGTTGTTGCCATTGCTACAGGCATCGTGGTGTCACGCTCGTCG
TTTGGTATGGCTTCATTCAGCTCCGGTTCCCAACGATCAAGGCGAGTTACATGATCCCCCATGTTGTGCA
AAAAAGCGGTTAGCTCCTTCGGTCCTCCGATCGTTGTCAGAAGTAAGTTGGCCGCAGTGTTATCACTCAT
GGTTATGGCAGCACTGCATAATTCTCTTACTGTCATGCCATCCGTAAGATGCTTTTCTGTGACTGGTGAG
TACTCAACCAAGTCATTCTGAGAATAGTGTATGCGGCGACCGAGTTGCTCTTGCCCGGCGTCAATACGGG
ATAATACCGCGCCACATAGCAGAACTTTAAAAGTGCTCATCATTGGAAAACGTTCTTCGGGGCGAAAACT
CTCAAGGATCTTACCGCTGTTGAGATCCAGTTCGATGTAACCCACTCGTGCACCCAACTGATCTTCAGCA
TCTTTTACTTTCACCAGCGTTTCTGGGTGAGCAAAAACAGGAAGGCAAAATGCCGCAAAAAAGGGAATAA
GGGCGACACGGAAATGTTGAATACTCATACTCTTCCTTTTTCAATATTATTGAAGCATTTATCAGGGTTA
TTGTCTCATGAGCGGATACATATTTGAATGTATTTAGAAAAATAAACAAATAGGGGTTCCGCGCACATTT
CCCCGAAAAGTGCCACCTGACGTCGACGGATCGGGAGATCTCCCGATCCCCTATGGTGCACTCTCAGTAC
AATCTGCTCTGATGCCGCATAGTTAAGCCAGTATCTGCTCCCTGCTTGTGTGTTGGAGGTCGCTGAGTAG
TGCGCGAGCAAAATT
Features (pLannotate 1.2.2; 21 found; start..end, strand, type, name):
    104..483     +  enhancer       CMV enhancer: human cytomegalovirus immediate early enhancer
    484..687     +  promoter       CMV promoter: human cytomegalovirus (CMV) immediate early promoter
    683..716     +  LTR            5' LTR (truncated) (fragment): truncated 5' long terminal repeat (LTR) from HIV-1
    732..750     +  promoter       T7 promoter: promoter for bacteriophage T7 RNA polymerase
    824..1420    +  CDS            S (fragment): SPIKE_SARS - Experimental evidence at protein level: Swiss-Prot protein existence level 1. [Spike protein S2']: Acts as a viral fusion peptide which is unmasked following S2 cleavage occurring upon virus endocytosis. From Severe acute respiratory syndrome coronavirus (SARS-CoV).
   1429..1449    +  CDS            10xHis (fragment): 10xHis affinity tag
   1503..1727    +  polyA_signal   bGH poly(A) signal: bovine growth hormone polyadenylation signal
   1731..1752    +  promoter       SV40 promoter (fragment): SV40 enhancer and early promoter
   1773..2201    +  rep_origin     f1 ori (sequence partly withheld): f1 bacteriophage origin of replication; arrow indicates direction of (+) strand synthesis
   2215..2544    +  promoter       SV40 promoter: SV40 enhancer and early promoter
   2611..3402    +  CDS            neo: KKA2_KLEPN - Also known as kan, nptII. Experimental evidence at protein level: Swiss-Prot protein existence level 1. Resistance to kanamycin, neomycin, paromomycin, ribostamycin, butirosin and gentamicin B. From Klebsiella pneumoniae.
   3426..3584    +  CDS            ble (fragment): BLE_KLEPN - Experimental evidence at protein level: Swiss-Prot protein existence level 1. Binding protein with a strong affinity to the bleomycin family of antibiotics. Binds to CL990; an antimitotic-antibiotic compound. From Klebsiella pneumoniae.
   3579..3700    +  polyA_signal   SV40 poly(A) signal: SV40 polyadenylation signal
   3773..3789    -  protein_bind   lac operator: The lac repressor binds to the lac operator to inhibit transcription in E. coli. This inhibition can be relieved by adding lactose or isopropyl-β-D-thiogalactopyranoside (IPTG). lac repressor encoded by lacI
   3797..3827    -  promoter       lac promoter: promoter for the E. coli lac operon
   3842..3863    -  protein_bind   CAP binding site: CAP binding activates transcription in the presence of cAMP. E. coli catabolite activator protein
   3876..3968    -  CDS            lacI (fragment): lac repressor; lacI; The lac repressor binds to the lac operator to inhibit transcription in E. coli. This inhibition can be relieved by adding lactose or isopropyl-β-D-thiogalactopyranoside (IPTG).
   4151..4739    -  rep_origin     ori: high-copy-number ColE1/pMB1/pBR322/pUC origin of replication
   4910..5770    -  CDS            AmpR: β-lactamase; bla; confers resistance to ampicillin, carbenicillin, and related antibiotics
   5771..5875    -  promoter       AmpR promoter: bla
   5934..5986    -  misc_feature   bom (fragment): basis of mobility region from pBR322
