[The description below was written by a language model from this plasmid's Addgene catalogue record and pLannotate feature annotations shown in this document.]
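Description:
pcDNA3-Rs7327-RBD-8h is a mammalian expression plasmid built on the Invitrogen pcDNA3.1(+) backbone, about 6.0 kb in total, that produces the receptor-binding domain (RBD) of the spike protein from bat coronavirus isolate Rs7327. It is propagated in E. coli as a high-copy plasmid through a ColE1/pUC-type origin and selected with ampicillin via the β-lactamase gene. An f1 origin is also present. For mammalian cells, an SV40 early promoter drives a neomycin phosphotransferase cassette ending in an SV40 poly(A) signal, which allows G418 selection of stable transfectants.

The roughly 700 bp insert sits between the NheI and XhoI sites, downstream of the CMV immediate early enhancer/promoter and upstream of the bovine growth hormone polyadenylation signal. A T7 promoter lies just ahead of the insert. The coding sequence is human codon-optimized and spans spike residues T321 to D519. It is preceded by an HA leader sequence, which would be expected to direct the protein into the secretory pathway, and followed by a GSG linker and a C-terminal eight-histidine tag suited to metal-affinity purification or anti-His detection. The automated annotation labels the insert as a SARS-CoV spike fragment and the tag as a partial 10xHis. These labels reflect similarity matching to related entries rather than a conflict with the catalogue description. Short hits such as the HIV-1 LTR, ble and lacI fragments are likewise probably backbone remnants or annotation artefacts.

The associated publication concerns an engineered decoy receptor for SARS-CoV-2 that broadly binds spike sequence variants. This suggests the plasmid was used to make soluble, tagged RBD from a related bat coronavirus for binding studies.
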