Addgene plasmid #161823: pcDNA3-Rs7327-RBD-8h
Purpose: Mammalian expression plasmid for RBD of bat coronavirus isolate Rs7327
Depositing lab: Erik Procko. Depositing organization: University of Illinois at Urbana-Champaign. Publication: An engineered decoy receptor for SARS-CoV-2 broadly binds protein S sequence variants. Chan KK, Tan TJC, Narayanan KK, Procko E. Sci Adv. 2021 Feb 17;7(8). pii: 7/8/eabf1738. doi: 10.1126/sciadv.abf1738. Print 2021 Feb. PubMed 33597251.
Backbone
  Vector backbone: pcDNA3.1(+)
  Backbone manufacturer: Invitrogen
  Backbone size w/o insert (bp): 5332
  Total vector size (bp): 6034
  Vector type: Mammalian Expression
  Selectable markers: Neomycin (select with G418)
Growth in bacteria
  Bacterial resistance: Ampicillin, 100 μg/mL
  Growth temperature: 37°C
  Growth strain: DH5alpha
  Copy number: High Copy
Gene/Insert
  Gene/Insert name: Receptor-binding domain (RBD) of spike protein S (alt name: RBD)
  Species: Rs7327 bat coronavirus
  Insert size (bp): 702
  Mutation: Human codon optimized RBD (a.a. T321-D519)
  GenBank ID: ATO98218.1
  Promoter: CMV
  Tag / fusion protein: GSG linker and 8his tag (C terminal on insert); HA leader sequence (N terminal on insert)
  Cloning method: Restriction Enzyme; 5′ cloning site NheI (not destroyed); 3′ cloning site XhoI (not destroyed)
  Sequencing primers: 5′ CMV-fwd; 3′ BGH-rev
Terms and licenses: Academic/Nonprofit Terms; Industry Terms: Not Available to Industry
How to cite: pcDNA3-Rs7327-RBD-8h was a gift from Erik Procko (Addgene plasmid # 161823 ; http://n2t.net/addgene:161823 ; RRID:Addgene_161823)
